>Addgene plasmid #104511 | pILGFP4P | depositor full sequence | sequence record 198124 | Full Sequence
GATCCTCTAAAGGTGAAGAATTATTCACTGGTGTTGTCCCAATTTTGGTTGAATTAGATGGTGATGTTAA
TGGTCACAAATTTTCTGTCTCCGGTGAAGGTGAAGGTGATGCTACTTACGGTAAATTGACCTTAAAATTT
ATTTGTACTACTGGTAAATTGCCAGTTCCATGGCCAACCTTAGTCACTACTTTCGGTTATGGTGTTCAAT
GTTTTGCGAGATACCCAGATCATATGAAACAACATGACTTTTTCAAGTCTGCCATGCCAGAAGGTTATGT
TCAAGAAAGAACTATTTTTTTCAAAGATGACGGTAACTACAAGACCAGAGCTGAAGTCAAGTTTGAAGGT
GATACCTTAGTTAATAGAATCGAATTAAAAGGTATTGATTTTAAAGAAGATGGTAACATTTTAGGTCACA
AATTGGAATACAACTATAACTCTCACAATGTTTACATCATGGCTGACAAACAAAAGAATGGTATCAAAGT
TAACTTCAAAATTAGACACAACATTGAAGATGGTTCTGTTCAATTAGCTGACCATTATCAACAAAATACT
CCAATTGGTGATGGTCCAGTCTTGTTACCAGACAACCATTACTTATCCACTCAATCTGCCTTATCCAAAG
ATCCAAACGAAAAGAGAGACCACATGGTCTTGTTAGAATTTGTTACTGCTGCTGGTATTACCCATGGTAT
GGATGAATTGTACAAAAGATCTTAAACTAGTAGGACTATTTGCAAAGGGAAGGGATGCTAAGGTAGAGGG
TGAACGTTACAGAAAAGCAGGCTGGGAAGCATATTTGAGAAGATGCGGCCAGCAAAACTAAAAAACTGTA
TTATAAGTAAATGCATGTATACTAAACTCACAAATTAGAGCTTCAATTTAATTATATCAGTTATTACCCG
GGAATCTCGGTCGTAATGATTTAAATGCATGCAAGCTTGGCGTAATCATGGTCATAGCTGTTTCCTGTGT
GAAATTGTTATCCGCTCACAATTCCACACAACATACGAGCCGGAAGCATAAAGTGTAAAGCCTGGGGTGC
CTAATGAGTGAGCTAACTCACATTAATTGCGTTGCGCTCACTGCCCGCTTTCCAGTCGGGAAACCTGTCG
TGCCAGCTGCATTAATGAATCGGCCAACGCGCGGGGAGAGGCGGTTTGCGTATTGGGCGCTCTTCCGCTT
CCTCGCTCACTGACTCGCTGCGCTCGGTCGTTCGGCTGCGGCGAGCGGTATCAGCTCACTCAAAGGCGGT
AATACGGTTATCCACAGAATCAGGGGATAACGCAGGAAAGAACATGTGAGCAAAAGGCCAGCAAAAGGCC
AGGAACCGTAAAAAGGCCGCGTTGCTGGCGTTTTTCCATAGGCTCCGCCCCCCTGACGAGCATCACAAAA
ATCGACGCTCAAGTCAGAGGTGGCGAAACCCGACAGGACTATAAAGATACCAGGCGTTTCCCCCTGGAAG
CTCCCTCGTGCGCTCTCCTGTTCCGACCCTGCCGCTTACCGGATACCTGTCCGCCTTTCTCCCTTCGGGA
AGCGTGGCGCTTTCTCATAGCTCACGCTGTAGGTATCTCAGTTCGGTGTAGGTCGTTCGCTCCAAGCTGG
GCTGTGTGCACGAACCCCCCGTTCAGCCCGACCGCTGCGCCTTATCCGGTAACTATCGTCTTGAGTCCAA
CCCGGTAAGACACGACTTATCGCCACTGGCAGCAGCCACTGGTAACAGGATTAGCAGAGCGAGGTATGTA
GGCGGTGCTACAGAGTTCTTGAAGTGGTGGCCTAACTACGGCTACACTAGAAGGACAGTATTTGGTATCT
GCGCTCTGCTGAAGCCAGTTACCTTCGGAAAAAGAGTTGGTAGCTCTTGATCCGGCAAACAAACCACCGC
TGGTAGCGGTGGTTTTTTTGTTTGCAAGCAGCAGATTACGCGCAGAAAAAAAGGATCTCAAGAAGATCCT
TTGATCTTTTCTACGGGGTCTGACGCTCAGTGGAACGAAAACTCACGTTAAGGGATTTTGGTCATGAGAT
TATCAAAAAGGATCTTCACCTAGATCCTTTTAAATTAAAAATGAAGTTTTAAATCAATCTAAAGTATATA
TGAGTAAACTTGGTCTGACAGTTACCAATGCTTAATCAGTGAGGCACCTATCTCAGCGATCTGTCTATTT
CGTTCATCCATAGTTGCCTGACTCCCCGTCGTGTAGATAACTACGATACGGGAGGGCTTACCATCTGGCC
CCAGTGCTGCAATGATACCGCGAGACCCACGCTCACCGGCTCCAGATTTATCAGCAATAAACCAGCCAGC
CGGAAGGGCCGAGCGCAGAAGTGGTCCTGCAACTTTATCCGCCTCCATCCAGTCTATTAATTGTTGCCGG
GAAGCTAGAGTAAGTAGTTCGCCAGTTAATAGTTTGCGCAACGTTGTTGCCATTGCTACAGGCATCGTGG
TGTCACGCTCGTCGTTTGGTATGGCTTCATTCAGCTCCGGTTCCCAACGATCAAGGCGAGTTACATGATC
CCCCATGTTGTGCAAAAAAGCGGTTAGCTCCTTCGGTCCTCCGATCGTTGTCAGAAGTAAGTTGGCCGCA
GTGTTATCACTCATGGTTATGGCAGCACTGCATAATTCTCTTACTGTCATGCCATCCGTAAGATGCTTTT
CTGTGACTGGTGAGTACTCAACCAAGTCATTCTGAGAATAGTGTATGCGGCGACCGAGTTGCTCTTGCCC
GGCGTCAATACGGGATAATACCGCGCCACATAGCAGAACTTTAAAAGTGCTCATCATTGGAAAACGTTCT
TCGGGGCGAAAACTCTCAAGGATCTTACCGCTGTTGAGATCCAGTTCGATGTAACCCACTCGTGCACCCA
ACTGATCTTCAGCATCTTTTACTTTCACCAGCGTTTCTGGGTGAGCAAAAACAGGAAGGCAAAATGCCGC
AAAAAAGGGAATAAGGGCGACACGGAAATGTTGAATACTCATACTCTTCCTTTTTCAATATTATTGAAGC
ATTTATCAGGGTTATTGTCTCATGAGCGGATACATATTTGAATGTATTTAGAAAAATAAACAAATAGGGG
TTCCGCGCACATTTCCCCGAAAAGTGCCACCTGACGTCTAAGAAACCATTATTATCATGACATTAACCTA
TAAAAATAGGCGTATCACGAGGCCCTTTCGTCTCGCGCGTTTCGGTGATGACGGTGAAAACCTCTGACAC
ATGCAGCTCCCGGAGACGGTCACAGCTTGTCTGTAAGCGGATGCCGGGAGCAGACAAGCCCGTCAGGGCG
CGTCAGCGGGTGTTGGCGGGTGTCGGGGCTGGCTTAACTATGCGGCATCAGAGCAGATTGTACTGAGAGT
GCACCATATGCGGTGTGAAATACCGCACAGATGCGTAAGGAGAAAATACCGCATCAGGCGCCATTCGCCA
TTCAGGCTGCGCAACTGTTGGGAAGGGCGATCGGTGCGGGCCTCTTCGCTATTACGCCAGCTGGCGAAAG
GGGGATGTGCTGCAAGGCGATTAAGTTGGGTAACGCCAGGGTTTTCCCAGTCACGACGTTGTAAAACGAC
GGCCAGTGAATTCATTTAAATTTTTTTGATTCGGTAATCTCCGAGCAGAAGGAAGAACGAAGGAAGGAGC
ACAGACTTAGATTGGTATATATACGCATATGTGGTGTTGAAGAAACATGAAATTGCCCAGTATTCTTAAC
CCAACTGCACAGAACAAAAACCTGCAGGAAACGAAGATAAAACATGTCCACAAAATCATATACCAGTAGA
GCTGAGACTCATGCAAGTCCGGTTGCATCGAAACTTTTACGTTTAATGGATGAAAAGAAGACCAATTTGT
GTGCTTCTCTTGACGTTCGTTCGACTGATGAGCTATTGAAACTTGTTGAAACGTTGGGTCCATACATTTG
CCTTTTGAAAACACACGTTGATATCTTGGATGATTTCAGTTATGAGGGTACTGTCGTTCCATTGAAAGCA
TTGGCAGAGAAATACAAGTTCTTGATATTTGAGGACAGAAAATTCGCCGATATCGGTAACACAGTCAAAT
TACAATATACATCGGGCGTTTACCGTATCGCAGAATGGTCTGATATCACCAACGCCCACGGGGTTACTGG
TGCTGGTATTGTTGCTGGCTTGAAACAAGGTGCGCAAGAGGTCACCAAAGAACCAAGGGGATTATTGATG
CTTGCTGAATTGTCTTCCAAGGGTTCTCTAGCACACGGTGAATATACTAAGGGTACCGTTGATATTGCAA
AGAGTGATAAAGATTTCGTTATTGGGTTCATTGCTCAGAACGATATGGGAGGAAGAGAAGAAGGGTTTGA
TTGGCTAATCATGACCCCAGGTGTAGGTTTAGACGACAAAGGCGATGCATTGGGTCAGCAGTACAGAACC
GTCGACGAAGTTGTAAGTGGTGGATCAGATATCATCATTGTTGGCAGAGGACTTTTCGCCAAGGGTAGAG
ATCCTAAGGTTGAAGGTGAAAGATACAGAAATGCTGGATGGGAAGCGTACCAAAAGAGAATCAGCGCTCC
CCATTAATTATACAGGAAACTTAATAGAACAAATCACATATTTAATCTAATAGCCACCTGCATTGGCACG
GTGCAACACTCACTTCAACTTCATCTTACAAAAGATCACGTGATCTGTTGTATTGGGATCTCTAGACCTA
ATAACTTCGTATAGCATACATTATACGAAGTTATATTAAGGGTTGCTCGAGACCCCACCAGATCCGGAAG
ACCACAGAGACAGACGATTACAAGATCCGGTTCACAAGAACACCGGACCACAGGCTAGAAGGGACTCCAA
TGTGCCGCACATCTGATATGCAGTAATTAAGCTCGCACCTAGCTCCAATAAGTTGCAGCATGAATATTGC
AATAACACACCGAGAGTGTTGGGTCTTGAACGGCCGATTGTAGTCCGTTTGTCGCCATAAAAGTCTCCTT
GAGGTCACGTGCACCTAGGATTACCCCTTGAGCAACTTTCCGCCCAGAAATCAAGGAAGAGAGGCACTGG
AAGGCACCGGCTGCCACCAGTCCGTGCAGTGGGTCTGTGACATTCAGGGACCAGGGTGCCTTTGAAAAAA
TCGGTGCAGGGCACAAATCGGAGAGGACCACTCCGAGCAGAGGTTAGTTAAGCCATTTTCTACGCTAAAA
AAAAAATAAGGTGGATTAAGCTCCTAGCGGAAAGTTAAGAGTGTGTACGCTTCCAGATATGCACAACGTG
CGAGGCAACTATTGTTCCAAAGAGGGATGTGTTGCGGAGTATAATGCGGAGGTCATATGGGGCTTGCAGA
CATATATAAGCTCTGGCCATTCGGCTGAAAATAAACTAGGATCTATCATCGTCTTTCCATCTATTTCTCA
CTCATCCAACAATATCAACAGTACAAATAATATTATATATACACATTCAAAATGG
Features (pLannotate 1.2.2; 15 found; start..end, strand, type, name):
      6..716     +  CDS            GFPmut3: GFPmut3 is a basic (constitutively fluorescent) green fluorescent protein published in 1996, derived from Aequorea victoria. It is reported to be a very rapidly-maturing weak dimer.
    732..831     +  CDS            URA3 (fragment): orotidine-5'-phosphate decarboxylase, required for uracil biosynthesis; S. cerevisiae URA3; yeast auxotrophic marker, counterselectable with 5-fluoroorotic acid (5-FOA)
    985..1001    -  protein_bind   lac operator: The lac repressor binds to the lac operator to inhibit transcription in E. coli. This inhibition can be relieved by adding lactose or isopropyl-β-D-thiogalactopyranoside (IPTG). lac repressor encoded by lacI
   1009..1039    -  promoter       lac promoter: promoter for the E. coli lac operon
   1054..1075    -  protein_bind   CAP binding site: CAP binding activates transcription in the presence of cAMP. E. coli catabolite activator protein
   1088..1180    -  CDS            lacI (fragment): lac repressor; lacI; The lac repressor binds to the lac operator to inhibit transcription in E. coli. This inhibition can be relieved by adding lactose or isopropyl-β-D-thiogalactopyranoside (IPTG).
   1363..1951    -  rep_origin     ori: high-copy-number ColE1/pMB1/pBR322/pUC origin of replication
   2122..2982    -  CDS            AmpR: β-lactamase; bla; confers resistance to ampicillin, carbenicillin, and related antibiotics
   2983..3087    -  promoter       AmpR promoter: bla
   3182..3217    +  CDS            rop (fragment): Rop protein, which maintains plasmids at low copy number; rop
   3319..3418    +  misc_feature   bom (fragment): basis of mobility region from pBR322
   3424..3581    -  CDS            lacZα (fragment): LacZα fragment of β-galactosidase; lacZ fragment
   3588..3751    +  promoter       URA3 promoter (fragment): S. cerevisiae URA3
   3754..4539    +  CDS            URA3: PYRF_YEAST - Experimental evidence at protein level: Swiss-Prot protein existence level 1. From Saccharomyces cerevisiae (strain ATCC 204508 / S288c) (Baker's yeast).
   4691..4724    +  protein_bind   loxP: Cre-mediated recombination occurs in the 8-bp core sequence (GCATACAT). Cre recombinase
