>Addgene plasmid #104511 | pILGFP4P | addgene full sequence | sequence record 201475 | Addgene NGS Result
ACATTCAAAATGGGATCCTCTAAAGGTGAAGAATTATTCACTGGTGTTGTCCCAATTTTGGTTGAATTAG
ATGGTGATGTTAATGGTCACAAATTTTCTGTCTCCGGTGAAGGTGAAGGTGATGCTACTTACGGTAAATT
GACCTTAAAATTTATTTGTACTACTGGTAAATTGCCAGTTCCATGGCCAACCTTAGTCACTACTTTCGGT
TATGGTGTTCAATGTTTTGCGAGATACCCAGATCATATGAAACAACATGACTTTTTCAAGTCTGCCATGC
CAGAAGGTTATGTTCAAGAAAGAACTATTTTTTTCAAAGATGACGGTAACTACAAGACCAGAGCTGAAGT
CAAGTTTGAAGGTGATACCTTAGTTAATAGAATCGAATTAAAAGGTATTGATTTTAAAGAAGATGGTAAC
ATTTTAGGTCACAAATTGGAATACAACTATAACTCTCACAATGTTTACATCATGGCTGACAAACAAAAGA
ATGGTATCAAAGTTAACTTCAAAATTAGACACAACATTGAAGATGGTTCTGTTCAATTAGCTGACCATTA
TCAACAAAATACTCCAATTGGTGATGGTCCAGTCTTGTTACCAGACAACCATTACTTATCCACTCAATCT
GCCTTATCCAAAGATCCAAACGAAAAGAGAGACCACATGGTCTTGTTAGAATTTGTTACTGCTGCTGGTA
TTACCCATGGTATGGATGAATTGTACAAAAGATCTTAAACTAGTAGGACTATTTGCAAAGGGAAGGGATG
CTAAGGTAGAGGGTGAACGTTACAGAAAAGCAGGCTGGGAAGCATATTTGAGAAGATGCGGCCAGCAAAA
CTAAAAAACTGTATTATAAGTAAATGCATGTATACTAAACTCACAAATTAGAGCTTCAATTTAATTATAT
CAGTTATTACCCGGGAATCTCGGTCGTAATGATTTAAATGCATGCAAGCTTGGCGTAATCATGGTCATAG
CTGTTTCCTGTGTGAAATTGTTATCCGCTCACAATTCCACACAACATACGAGCCGGAAGCATAAAGTGTA
AAGCCTGGGGTGCCTAATGAGTGAGCTAACTCACATTAATTGCGTTGCGCTCACTGCCCGCTTTCCAGTC
GGGAAACCTGTCGTGCCAGCTGCATTAATGAATCGGCCAACGCGCGGGGAGAGGCGGTTTGCGTATTGGG
CGCTCTTCCGCTTCCTCGCTCACTGACTCGCTGCGCTCGGTCGTTCGGCTGCGGCGAGCGGTATCAGCTC
ACTCAAAGGCGGTAATACGGTTATCCACAGAATCAGGGGATAACGCAGGAAAGAACATGTGAGCAAAAGG
CCAGCAAAAGGCCAGGAACCGTAAAAAGGCCGCGTTGCTGGCGTTTTTCCATAGGCTCCGCCCCCCTGAC
GAGCATCACAAAAATCGACGCTCAAGTCAGAGGTGGCGAAACCCGACAGGACTATAAAGATACCAGGCGT
TTCCCCCTGGAAGCTCCCTCGTGCGCTCTCCTGTTCCGACCCTGCCGCTTACCGGATACCTGTCCGCCTT
TCTCCCTTCGGGAAGCGTGGCGCTTTCTCATAGCTCACGCTGTAGGTATCTCAGTTCGGTGTAGGTCGTT
CGCTCCAAGCTGGGCTGTGTGCACGAACCCCCCGTTCAGCCCGACCGCTGCGCCTTATCCGGTAACTATC
GTCTTGAGTCCAACCCGGTAAGACACGACTTATCGCCACTGGCAGCAGCCACTGGTAACAGGATTAGCAG
AGCGAGGTATGTAGGCGGTGCTACAGAGTTCTTGAAGTGGTGGCCTAACTACGGCTACACTAGAAGAACA
GTATTTGGTATCTGCGCTCTGCTGAAGCCAGTTACCTTCGGAAAAAGAGTTGGTAGCTCTTGATCCGGCA
AACAAACCACCGCTGGTAGCGGTGGTTTTTTTGTTTGCAAGCAGCAGATTACGCGCAGAAAAAAAGGATC
TCAAGAAGATCCTTTGATCTTTTCTACGGGGTCTGACGCTCAGTGGAACGAAAACTCACGTTAAGGGATT
TTGGTCATGAGATTATCAAAAAGGATCTTCACCTAGATCCTTTTAAATTAAAAATGAAGTTTTAAATCAA
TCTAAAGTATATATGAGTAAACTTGGTCTGACAGTTACCAATGCTTAATCAGTGAGGCACCTATCTCAGC
GATCTGTCTATTTCGTTCATCCATAGTTGCCTGACTCCCCGTCGTGTAGATAACTACGATACGGGAGGGC
TTACCATCTGGCCCCAGTGCTGCAATGATACCGCGAGACCCACGCTCACCGGCTCCAGATTTATCAGCAA
TAAACCAGCCAGCCGGAAGGGCCGAGCGCAGAAGTGGTCCTGCAACTTTATCCGCCTCCATCCAGTCTAT
TAATTGTTGCCGGGAAGCTAGAGTAAGTAGTTCGCCAGTTAATAGTTTGCGCAACGTTGTTGCCATTGCT
ACAGGCATCGTGGTGTCACGCTCGTCGTTTGGTATGGCTTCATTCAGCTCCGGTTCCCAACGATCAAGGC
GAGTTACATGATCCCCCATGTTGTGCAAAAAAGCGGTTAGCTCCTTCGGTCCTCCGATCGTTGTCAGAAG
TAAGTTGGCCGCAGTGTTATCACTCATGGTTATGGCAGCACTGCATAATTCTCTTACTGTCATGCCATCC
GTAAGATGCTTTTCTGTGACTGGTGAGTACTCAACCAAGTCATTCTGAGAATAGTGTATGCGGCGACCGA
GTTGCTCTTGCCCGGCGTCAATACGGGATAATACCGCGCCACATAGCAGAACTTTAAAAGTGCTCATCAT
TGGAAAACGTTCTTCGGGGCGAAAACTCTCAAGGATCTTACCGCTGTTGAGATCCAGTTCGATGTAACCC
ACTCGTGCACCCAACTGATCTTCAGCATCTTTTACTTTCACCAGCGTTTCTGGGTGAGCAAAAACAGGAA
GGCAAAATGCCGCAAAAAAGGGAATAAGGGCGACACGGAAATGTTGAATACTCATACTCTTCCTTTTTCA
ATATTATTGAAGCATTTATCAGGGTTATTGTCTCATGAGCGGATACATATTTGAATGTATTTAGAAAAAT
AAACAAATAGGGGTTCCGCGCACATTTCCCCGAAAAGTGCCACCTGACGTCTAAGAAACCATTATTATCA
TGACATTAACCTATAAAAATAGGCGTATCACGAGGCCCTTTCGTCTCGCGCGTTTCGGTGATGACGGTGA
AAACCTCTGACACATGCAGCTCCCGGAGACGGTCACAGCTTGTCTGTAAGCGGATGCCGGGAGCAGACAA
GCCCGTCAGGGCGCGTCAGCGGGTGTTGGCGGGTGTCGGGGCTGGCTTAACTATGCGGCATCAGAGCAGA
TTGTACTGAGAGTGCACCATATGCGGTGTGAAATACCGCACAGATGCGTAAGGAGAAAATACCGCATCAG
GCGCCATTCGCCATTCAGGCTGCGCAACTGTTGGGAAGGGCGATCGGTGCGGGCCTCTTCGCTATTACGC
CAGCTGGCGAAAGGGGGATGTGCTGCAAGGCGATTAAGTTGGGTAACGCCAGGGTTTTCCCAGTCACGAC
GTTGTAAAACGACGGCCAGTGAATTCATTTAAATTTTTTTGATTCGGTAATCTCCGAACAGAAGGAAGAA
CGAAGGAAGGAGCACAGACTTAGATTGGTATATATACGCATATGTAGTGTTGAAGAAACATGAAATTGCC
CAGTATTCTTAACCCAACTGCACAGAACAAAAACCTGCAGGAAACGAAGATAAAACATGTCCACAAAATC
ATATACCAGTAGAGCTGAGACTCATGCAAGTCCGGTTGCATCGAAACTTTTACGTTTAATGGATGAAAAG
AAGACCAATTTGTGTGCTTCTCTTGACGTTCGTTCGACTGATGAGCTATTGAAACTTGTTGAAACGTTGG
GTCCATACATTTGCCTTTTGAAAACACACGTTGATATCTTGGATGATTTCAGTTATGAGGGTACTGTCGT
TCCATTGAAAGCATTGGCAGAGAAATACAAGTTCTTGATATTTGAGGACAGAAAATTCGCCGATATCGGT
AACACAGTCAAATTACAATATACATCGGGCGTTTACCGTATCGCAGAATGGTCTGATATCACCAACGCCC
ACGGGGTTACTGGTGCTGGTATTGTTGCTGGCTTGAAACAAGGTGCGCAAGAGGTCACCAAAGAACCAAG
GGGATTATTGATGCTTGCTGAATTGTCTTCCAAGGGTTCTCTAGCACACGGTGAATATACTAAGGGTACC
GTTGATATTGCAAAGAGTGATAAAGATTTCGTTATTGGGTTCATTGCTCAGAACGATATGGGAGGAAGAG
AAGAAGGGTTTGATTGGCTAATCATGACCCCAGGTGTAGGTTTAGACGACAAAGGCGATGCATTGGGTCA
GCAGTACAGAACCGTCGACGAAGTTGTAAGTGGTGGATCAGATATCATCATTGTTGGCAGAGGACTTTTC
GCCAAGGGTAGAGATCCTAAGGTTGAAGGTGAAAGATACAGAAATGCTGGATGGGAAGCGTACCAAAAGA
GAATCAGCGCTCCCCATTAATTATACAGGAAACTTAATAGAACAAATCACATATTTAATCTAATAGCCAC
CTGCATTGGCACGGTGCAACACTACTTCAACTTCATCTTACAAAAAGATCACGTGATCTGTTGTATTGGG
ATCTCTAGACCTAATAACTTCGTATAGCATACATTATACGAAGTTATATTAAGGGTTGCTCGAGACCCCA
CCAGATCCGGAAGACCACAGAGACAGACGATTACAAGATCCGGTTCACAAGAACACCGGACCACAGGCTA
GAAGGGACTCCAATGTGCCGCACATCTGATATGCAGTAATTAAGCTCGCACCTAGCTCCAATAAGTTGCA
GCATGAATATTGCAATAACACACCGAGAGTGTTGGGTCTTGAACGGCCGATTGTAGTCCGTTTGTCGCCA
TAAAAGTCTCCTTGAGGTCACGTGCACCTAGGATTACCCCTTGAGCAACTTTCCGCCCAGAAATCAAGGA
AGAGAGGCACTGGAAGGCACCGGCTGCCACCAGTCCGTGCAGTGGGTCTGTGACATTCAGGGACCAGGGT
GCCTTTGAAAAAATCGGTGCAGGGCACAAATCGGAGAGGACCACTCCGAGCAGAGGTTAGTTAAGCCATT
TTCTACGCTAAAAAAAAATAAGGTGGATTAAGCTCCTAGCGGAAAGTTAAGAGTGTGTACGCTTCCAGAT
ATGCACAACGTGCGAGGCAACTATTGTTCCAAAGAGGGATGTGTTGCGGAGTATAATGCGGAGGTCATAT
GGGGCTTGCAGACATATATAAGCTCTGGCCATTCGGCTGAAAATAAACTAGGATCTATCATCGTCTTTCC
ATCTATTTCTCACTCATCCAACAATATCAACAGTACAAATAATATTATATATAC
Features (pLannotate 1.2.2; 15 found; start..end, strand, type, name):
     19..729     +  CDS            GFPmut3: GFPmut3 is a basic (constitutively fluorescent) green fluorescent protein published in 1996, derived from Aequorea victoria. It is reported to be a very rapidly-maturing weak dimer.
    745..844     +  CDS            URA3 (fragment): orotidine-5'-phosphate decarboxylase, required for uracil biosynthesis; S. cerevisiae URA3; yeast auxotrophic marker, counterselectable with 5-fluoroorotic acid (5-FOA)
    998..1014    -  protein_bind   lac operator: The lac repressor binds to the lac operator to inhibit transcription in E. coli. This inhibition can be relieved by adding lactose or isopropyl-β-D-thiogalactopyranoside (IPTG). lac repressor encoded by lacI
   1022..1052    -  promoter       lac promoter: promoter for the E. coli lac operon
   1067..1088    -  protein_bind   CAP binding site: CAP binding activates transcription in the presence of cAMP. E. coli catabolite activator protein
   1101..1193    -  CDS            lacI (fragment): lac repressor; lacI; The lac repressor binds to the lac operator to inhibit transcription in E. coli. This inhibition can be relieved by adding lactose or isopropyl-β-D-thiogalactopyranoside (IPTG).
   1376..1964    -  rep_origin     ori: high-copy-number ColE1/pMB1/pBR322/pUC origin of replication
   2135..2995    -  CDS            AmpR: β-lactamase; bla; confers resistance to ampicillin, carbenicillin, and related antibiotics
   2996..3100    -  promoter       AmpR promoter: bla
   3195..3230    +  CDS            rop (fragment): Rop protein, which maintains plasmids at low copy number; rop
   3332..3431    +  misc_feature   bom (fragment): basis of mobility region from pBR322
   3437..3594    -  CDS            lacZα (fragment): LacZα fragment of β-galactosidase; lacZ fragment
   3601..3764    +  promoter       URA3 promoter (fragment): S. cerevisiae URA3
   3767..4552    +  CDS            URA3: PYRF_YEAST - Experimental evidence at protein level: Swiss-Prot protein existence level 1. From Saccharomyces cerevisiae (strain ATCC 204508 / S288c) (Baker's yeast).
   4704..4737    +  protein_bind   loxP: Cre-mediated recombination occurs in the 8-bp core sequence (GCATACAT). Cre recombinase
