[The description below was written by a language model from this plasmid's Addgene catalogue record and pLannotate feature annotations shown in this document.]
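Description:
pILGFP4P is a yeast expression reporter plasmid built on a pUC19 backbone, made to measure the expression output of the Saccharomyces pastorianus GAL2 promoter using yEGFP as the readout. In E. coli it is maintained at high copy through the ColE1/pUC origin and selected with ampicillin via the bla gene and its promoter. Remnants of the cloning vector are also annotated, including the lac promoter, lac operator and CAP binding site, a lacZα fragment, and short lacI, rop and bom fragments.

The two sequence records, one from the depositor and one from repository sequencing, differ by a single nucleotide in length and give the same feature layout. Both show a green fluorescent protein coding sequence, annotated by similarity as GFPmut3, which corresponds to the yEGFP reporter named in the catalogue entry. The SptGAL2 promoter itself is not picked up by the automated annotation. On the circular map it presumably lies in the unannotated stretch between the loxP site and the start of the GFP gene, but the record does not give its coordinates. For yeast, the plasmid carries a URA3 coding sequence with a partial URA3 promoter, which serves as a uracil auxotrophic marker counterselectable with 5-FOA, followed by a single loxP site. A separate short URA3 fragment sits just downstream of GFP. No yeast replication origin or centromere is annotated, and together with the URA3 sequences on either side of the reporter this is consistent with a chromosomally integrating design, although the record does not state the integration strategy or locus. The associated work concerns heterologous GAL promoters for diauxie-inducible expression in S. cerevisiae, so this construct appears to be one of a set of reporters for comparing promoter strengths.
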