Addgene plasmid #104511: pILGFP4P
Purpose: Used to evaluate the expression output of Saccharomyces pastorianus GAL2 promoter with yEGFP used as the reporter gene
Depositing lab: Claudia Vickers. Depositing organization: University of Queensland. Publication: An Expanded Heterologous GAL Promoter Collection for Diauxie-Inducible Expression in Saccharomyces cerevisiae. Peng B, Wood RJ, Nielsen LK, Vickers CE. ACS Synth Biol. 2018 Feb 16;7(2):748-751. doi: 10.1021/acssynbio.7b00355. Epub 2018 Jan 23. PubMed 29301066.
Backbone
  Vector backbone: pUC19
  Vector type: Yeast Expression
Growth in bacteria
  Bacterial resistance: Ampicillin, 100 μg/mL
  Growth temperature: 37°C
  Growth strain: DH5alpha
  Copy number: High Copy
Gene/Insert
  Gene/Insert name: SptGAL2 promoter-yEGFP
  Species: Saccharomyces pastorianus
  Cloning method: Restriction Enzyme; 5′ cloning site unknown (unknown if destroyed); 3′ cloning site unknown (unknown if destroyed)
Terms and licenses: Academic/Nonprofit Terms; Industry Terms: Not Available to Industry
How to cite: pILGFP4P was a gift from Claudia Vickers (Addgene plasmid # 104511 ; http://n2t.net/addgene:104511 ; RRID:Addgene_104511)
